>Addgene plasmid #168836 | pEntry_MERS-CoV-nsp12 | addgene full sequence | sequence record 472170 | Addgene NGS Result
CAAATAATGATTTTATTTTGACTGATAGTGACCTGTTCGTTGCAACAAATTGATGAGCAATGCTTTTTTA
TAATGCCAACTTTGTACAAAAAAGCAGAAGGGCCGTCAAGGCCAGGATCCATGGGATCCTCTAAAGATTC
CAATTTTTTAAACCGAGTCCGGGGTTCTATTGTAAATGCCCGAATAGAACCCTGTTCAAGTGGTTTGTCC
ACTGATGTCGTCTTTAGGGCATTTGACATCTGCAACTATAAGGCTAAGGTTGCTGGTATTGGAAAATACT
ACAAGACTAATACTTGTAGGTTTGTAGAATTAGATGACCAAGGGCATCATTTAGACTCCTATTTTGTCGT
TAAGAGGCATACTATGGAGAATTATGAACTAGAGAAGCACTGTTACGACTTGTTACGTGACTGTGATGCT
GTAGCTCCCCATGATTTCTTCATCTTTGATGTAGACAAAGTTAAAACACCTCATATTGTACGTCAGCGTT
TAACTGAGTACACTATGATGGATCTTGTATATGCCCTGAGGCACTTTGATCAAAATAGCGAAGTGCTTAA
GGCTATCTTAGTGAAGTATGGTTGCTGTGATGTTACCTACTTTGAAAATAAACTCTGGTTTGATTTTGTT
GAAAATCCCAGTGTTATTGGTGTTTATCATAAACTTGGAGAACGTGTACGCCAAGCTATCTTAAACACTG
TTAAATTTTGTGACCACATGGTCAAGGCTGGTTTAGTCGGTGTGCTCACACTAGACAACCAGGACCTTAA
TGGCAAGTGGTATGATTTTGGTGACTTCGTAATCACTCAACCTGGTTCAGGAGTAGCTATAGTTGATAGC
TACTATTCTTATTTGATGCCTGTGCTCTCAATGACCGATTGTCTGGCCGCTGAGACACATAGGGATTGTG
ATTTTAATAAACCACTCATTGAGTGGCCACTTACTGAGTATGATTTTACTGATTATAAGGTACAACTCTT
TGAGAAGTACTTTAAATATTGGGATCAGACGTATCACGCAAATTGCGTTAATTGTACTGATGACCGTTGT
GTGTTACATTGTGCTAATTTCAATGTATTGTTTGCTATGACCATGCCTAAGACTTGTTTCGGACCCATAG
TCCGAAAGATCTTTGTTGATGGCGTGCCATTTGTAGTATCTTGTGGTTATCACTACAAAGAATTAGGTTT
AGTCATGAATATGGATGTTAGTCTCCATAGACATAGGCTCTCTCTTAAGGAGTTGATGATGTATGCCGCT
GATCCAGCCATGCACATTGCCTCCTCTAACGCTTTTCTTGATTTGAGGACATCATGTTTTAGTGTCGCTG
CACTTACAACTGGTTTGACTTTTCAAACTGTGCGGCCTGGCAATTTTAACCAAGACTTCTATGATTTCGT
GGTATCTAAAGGTTTCTTTAAGGAGGGCTCTTCAGTGACGCTCAAACATTTTTTCTTTGCTCAAGATGGT
AATGCTGCTATTACAGATTATAATTACTATTCTTATAATCTGCCTACTATGTGTGACATCAAACAAATGT
TGTTCTGCATGGAAGTTGTAAACAAGTACTTCGAAATCTATGACGGTGGTTGTCTTAATGCTTCTGAAGT
GGTTGTTAATAATTTAGACAAGAGTGCTGGCCATCCTTTTAATAAGTTTGGCAAAGCTCGTGTCTATTAT
GAGAGCATGTCTTACCAGGAGCAAGATGAACTTTTTGCCATGACAAAGCGTAACGTCATTCCTACCATGA
CTCAAATGAATCTAAAATATGCTATTAGTGCTAAGAATAGAGCTCGCACTGTTGCAGGCGTGTCCATACT
TAGCACAATGACTAATCGCCAGTACCATCAGAAAATGCTTAAGTCCATGGCTGCAACTCGTGGAGCGACT
TGCGTCATTGGTACTACAAAGTTCTACGGTGGCTGGGATTTCATGCTTAAAACATTGTACAAAGATGTTG
ATAATCCGCATCTTATGGGTTGGGATTACCCTAAGTGTGATAGAGCTATGCCTAATATGTGTAGAATCTT
CGCTTCACTCATATTAGCTCGTAAACATGGCACTTGTTGTACTACAAGGGACAGATTTTATCGCTTGGCA
AATGAGTGTGCTCAGGTGCTAAGCGAATATGTTCTATGTGGTGGTGGTTACTACGTCAAACCTGGAGGTA
CCAGTAGCGGAGATGCCACCACTGCATATGCCAATAGTGTCTTTAACATTTTGCAGGCGACAACTGCTAA
TGTCAGTGCACTTATGGGTGCTAATGGCAACAAGATTGTTGACAAAGAAGTTAAAGACATGCAGTTTGAT
TTGTATGTCAATGTTTACAGGAGCACTAGCCCAGACCCCAAATTTGTTGATAAATACTATGCTTTTCTTA
ATAAGCACTTTTCTATGATGATACTGTCTGATGACGGTGTCGTTTGCTATAATAGTGATTATGCAGCTAA
GGGTTACATTGCTGGAATACAGAATTTTAAGGAAACGCTGTATTATCAGAACAATGTCTTTATGTCTGAA
GCTAAATGCTGGGTGGAAACCGATCTGAAGAAAGGGCCACATGAATTCTGTTCACAGCATACGCTTTATA
TTAAGGATGGCGACGATGGTTACTTCCTTCCTTATCCAGACCCTTCAAGAATTTTGTCTGCCGGTTGCTT
TGTAGATGATATCGTTAAGACTGACGGTACACTCATGGTAGAGCGGTTTGTGTCTTTGGCTATAGATGCT
TACCCTCTCACAAAGCATGAAGATATAGAATACCAGAATGTATTCTGGGTCTACTTACAGTATATAGAAA
AACTGTATAAAGACCTTACAGGACACATGCTTGACAGTTATTCTGTCATGCTATGTGGTGATAATTCTGC
TAAGTTTTGGGAAGAGGCATTCTATAGAGATCTCTATAGTTCGCCTACCACTTTGCAGCTTAATTAAGAC
GCGATCGCGGCCTCATGGGCCCAGCTTTCTTGTACAAAGTTGGCATTATAAAAAATAATTGCTCATCAAT
TTGTTGCAACGAACAGGTCACTATCAGTCAAAATAAAATCATTATTTGCCATCCAGCTGATATCCCCTAT
AGTGAGTCGTATTACATGGTCATAGCTGTTTCCTGGCAGCTCTGGCCCGTGTCTCAAAATCTCTGATGTT
ACATTGCACAAGATAAAAATATATCATCATGCCTCCTCTAGACCAGCCAGGACAGAAATGCCTCGACTTC
GCTGCTACCCAAGGTTGCCGGGTGACGCACACCGTGGAAACGGATGAAGGCACGAACCCAGTGGACATAA
GCCTGTTCGGTTCGTAAGCTGTAATGCAAGTAGCGTATGCGCTCACGCAACTGGTCCAGAACCTTGACCG
AACGCAGCGGTGGTAACGGCGCAGTGGCGGTTTTCATGGCTTGTTATGACTGTTTTTTTGGGGTACAGTC
TATGCCTCGGGCATCCAAGCAGCAAGCGCGTTACGCCGTGGGTCGATGTTTGATGTTATGGAGCAGCAAC
GATGTTACGCAGCAGGGCAGTCGCCCTAAAACAAAGTTAAACATTATGAGGGAAGCGGTGATCGCCGAAG
TATCGACTCAACTATCAGAGGTAGTTGGCGTCATCGAGCGCCATCTCGAACCGACGTTGCTGGCCGTACA
TTTGTACGGCTCCGCAGTGGATGGCGGCCTGAAGCCACACAGTGATATTGATTTGCTGGTTACGGTGACC
GTAAGGCTTGATGAAACAACGCGGCGAGCTTTGATCAACGACCTTTTGGAAACTTCGGCTTCCCCTGGAG
AGAGCGAGATTCTCCGCGCTGTAGAAGTCACCATTGTTGTGCACGACGACATCATTCCGTGGCGTTATCC
AGCTAAGCGCGAACTGCAATTTGGAGAATGGCAGCGCAATGACATTCTTGCAGGTATCTTCGAGCCAGCC
ACGATCGACATTGATCTGGCTATCTTGCTGACAAAAGCAAGAGAACATAGCGTTGCCTTGGTAGGTCCAG
CGGCGGAGGAACTCTTTGATCCGGTTCCTGAACAGGATCTATTTGAGGCGCTAAATGAAACCTTAACGCT
ATGGAACTCGCCGCCCGACTGGGCTGGCGATGAGCGAAATGTAGTGCTTACGTTGTCCCGCATTTGGTAC
AGCGCAGTAACCGGCAAAATCGCGCCGAAGGATGTCGCTGCCGACTGGGCAATGGAGCGCCTGCCGGCCC
AGTATCAGCCCGTCATACTTGAAGCTAGACAGGCTTATCTTGGACAAGAAGAAGATCGCTTGGCCTCGCG
CGCAGATCAGTTGGAAGAATTTGTCCACTACGTGAAAGGCGAGATCACCAAGGTAGTCGGCAAATAACCC
TCGAGCCACCCATGACCAAAATCCCTTAACGTGAGTTACGCGTCGTTCCACTGAGCGTCAGACCCCGTAG
AAAAGATCAAAGGATCTTCTTGAGATCCTTTTTTTCTGCGCGTAATCTGCTGCTTGCAAACAAAAAAACC
ACCGCTACCAGCGGTGGTTTGTTTGCCGGATCAAGAGCTACCAACTCTTTTTCCGAAGGTAACTGGCTTC
AGCAGAGCGCAGATACCAAATACTGTTCTTCTAGTGTAGCCGTAGTTAGGCCACCACTTCAAGAACTCTG
TAGCACCGCCTACATACCTCGCTCTGCTAATCCTGTTACCAGTGGCTGCTGCCAGTGGCGATAAGTCGTG
TCTTACCGGGTTGGACTCAAGACGATAGTTACCGGATAAGGCGCAGCGGTCGGGCTGAACGGGGGGTTCG
TGCACACAGCCCAGCTTGGAGCGAACGACCTACACCGAACTGAGATACCTACAGCGTGAGCTATGAGAAA
GCGCCACGCTTCCCGAAGGGAGAAAGGCGGACAGGTATCCGGTAAGCGGCAGGGTCGGAACAGGAGAGCG
CACGAGGGAGCTTCCAGGGGGAAACGCCTGGTATCTTTATAGTCCTGTCGGGTTTCGCCACCTCTGACTT
GAGCGTCGATTTTTGTGATGCTCGTCAGGGGGGCGGAGCCTATGGAAAAACGCCAGCAACGCGGCCTTTT
TACGGTTCCTGGCCTTTTGCTGGCCTTTTGCTCACATGTTCTTTCCTGCGTTATCCCCTGATTCTGTGGA
TAACCGTATTACCGCCTTTGAGTGAGCTGATACCGCTCGCCGCAGCCGAACGACCGAGCGCAGCGAGTCA
GTGAGCGAGGAAGCGGAAGAGCGCCCAATACGCAAACCGCCTCTCCCCGCGCGTTGGCCGATTCATTAAT
GCAGCTGGCACGACAGGTTTCCCGACTGGAAAGCGGGCAGTGAGCGCAACGCAATTAATACGCGTACCGC
TAGCCAGGAAGAGTTTGTAGAAACGCAAAAAGGCCATCCGTCAGGATGGCCTTCTGCTTAGTTTGATGCC
TGGCAGTTTATGGCGGGCGTCCTGCCCGCCACCCTCCGGGCCGTTGCTTCACAACGTTCAAATCCGCTCC
CGGCGGATTTGTCCTACTCAGGAGAGCGTTCACCGACAAACAACAGATAAAACGAAAGGCCCAGTCTTCC
GACTGAGCCTTTCGTTTTATTTGATGCCTGGCAGTTCCCTACTCTCGCGTTAACGCTAGCATGGATGTTT
TCCCAGTCACGACGTTGTAAAACGACGGCCAGTCTTAAGCTCGGGCCC
Features (pLannotate 1.2.2; 12 found; start..end, strand, type, name):
      1..97      +  protein_bind   attL1: mutant version of attL; recombination site for the Gateway® LR reaction LR Clonase™
    109..2928    +  CDS            rep (fragment): R1AB_MERS1 - Experimental evidence at protein level: Swiss-Prot protein existence level 1. [2'-O-methyltransferase]: Methyltransferase that mediates mRNA cap 2'-O-ribose methylation to the 5'-cap structure of viral mRNAs. N7-methyl guanosine cap is a prerequisite for binding of nsp16. Therefore plays an essential role in viral mRNAs cap methylation which is essential to evade immune system. From Middle East respiratory syndrome-related coronavirus (isolate United Kingdom/H123990006/2012) (MERS-CoV) (Betacoronavirus England 1).
   2960..3058    -  protein_bind   attL2: mutant version of attL; recombination site for the Gateway® LR reaction LR Clonase™
   3076..3094    -  promoter       T7 promoter: promoter for bacteriophage T7 RNA polymerase
   3284..3307    +  promoter       Pc promoter (fragment): intI1 (promoter lies within the coding sequence); class 1 integron promoter
   3483..3539    +  CDS            GmR (fragment): gentamycin acetyltransferase; aacC1; confers resistance to gentamycin
   3546..4337    +  CDS            SmR: aminoglycoside adenylyltransferase (Murphy, 1985); aadA; confers resistance to spectinomycin and streptomycin
   4430..5018    +  rep_origin     ori: high-copy-number ColE1/pMB1/pBR322/pUC origin of replication
   5201..5293    +  CDS            lacI (fragment): lac repressor; lacI; The lac repressor binds to the lac operator to inhibit transcription in E. coli. This inhibition can be relieved by adding lactose or isopropyl-β-D-thiogalactopyranoside (IPTG).
   5348..5375    -  terminator     rrnB T2 terminator: transcription terminator T2 from the E. coli rrnB gene
   5507..5550    +  terminator     rrnB T1 terminator: Escherichia coli rrnB; transcription terminator T1 from the E. coli rrnB gene
   5597..5633    -  CDS            lacZα (fragment): LacZα fragment of β-galactosidase; lacZ fragment
