[The description below was written by a language model from this plasmid's Addgene catalogue record and pLannotate feature annotations shown in this document.]
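Description:
pEntry_MERS-CoV-nsp12 is a Gateway-compatible Entry clone built on the pENTR223.1 backbone (SfiI-adapted version). It carries the coding sequence for non-structural protein 12 (nsp12) of Middle East respiratory syndrome coronavirus. The sequenced plasmid is about 5.6 kb, made up of a roughly 2.8 kb backbone and a 2.8 kb insert. It replicates in E. coli from a high-copy ColE1/pUC-type origin and is selected with spectinomycin through the aadA (SmR) aminoglycoside adenylyltransferase gene. A fragment of a class 1 integron Pc promoter lies upstream of this marker. Short annotated remnants of GmR, lacI and lacZα are backbone leftovers rather than functional genes. The rrnB T1 and T2 terminators sit upstream of attL1, where they can limit read-through transcription into the cloning region.

The insert was made by gene synthesis and cloned between two SfiI sites. It corresponds to the nsp12 portion of the viral orf1ab replicase polyprotein. The automated annotation matches it to the MERS-CoV R1AB entry, but the methyltransferase text attached to that hit describes a different product of the same polyprotein, not nsp12, which is the coronavirus RNA-dependent RNA polymerase. According to the depositor, the 5′ linker supplies BamHI sites and an ATG start codon, and the 3′ linker supplies PacI, a TAA stop codon and AsiSI. The ORF is flanked by attL1 and attL2, so an LR Clonase reaction can move it into any attR-containing destination vector. No promoter in the Entry vector drives expression of the ORF in the sense direction; a T7 promoter beyond attL2 points back toward the insert. The plasmid belongs to a collection of human coronavirus ORF Entry clones intended for flexible transfer into expression, interaction-screening or other functional assay vectors.
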