Addgene plasmid #168836: pEntry_MERS-CoV-nsp12
Purpose: Gateway-compatible Entry vector
Depositing lab: Pascal Falter-Braun. Depositing organization: Helmholtz Munich. Publication: A resource of human coronavirus protein-coding sequences in a flexible, multipurpose Gateway Entry clone collection. Weller B, Lin CW, Pogoutse O, Sauer M, Marin-de la Rosa N, Strobel A, Young V, Knapp JJ, Rayhan A, Falter C, Kim DK, Roth FP, Falter-Braun P. G3 (Bethesda). 2023 Jul 5;13(7):jkad105. doi: 10.1093/g3journal/jkad105. PubMed 37267226.
Backbone
  Vector backbone: pENTR223.1*SfiI
  Backbone size w/o insert (bp): 2800
  Vector type: Gateway-compatible Entry vector
Growth in bacteria
  Bacterial resistance: Spectinomycin, 50 μg/mL
  Growth temperature: 37°C
  Growth strain: DH5alpha
  Copy number: High Copy
Gene/Insert
  Gene/Insert name: MERS-CoV-nsp12 (alt name: nsp12)
  Species: Other
  Insert size (bp): 2799
  Entrez Gene: orf1ab (a.k.a. G128_gp01)
  Cloning method: Restriction Enzyme; 5′ cloning site SfiI (unknown if destroyed); 3′ cloning site SfiI (unknown if destroyed)
  Sequencing primers: 5′ M13 uni (-21); 3′ M13 rev (-29)
Resource information
  A portion of this plasmid was derived from a plasmid made by: Synthesized by Twist Bioscience
Terms and licenses: Academic/Nonprofit Terms; Industry Terms: Not Available to Industry
Depositor comments: 5'-linker: SfiI-BamHI-ATG-BamHI (GGCCGTCAaggccaggatccatgggatcc), 3'-linker: PacI-TAA-AsiSI-SfiI (cttaatTAAgacgcgatcgcggcctcatGGGCC).
How to cite: pEntry_MERS-CoV-nsp12 was a gift from Pascal Falter-Braun (Addgene plasmid # 168836 ; http://n2t.net/addgene:168836 ; RRID:Addgene_168836)
