>Addgene plasmid #168836 | pEntry_MERS-CoV-nsp12 | depositor partial sequence | sequence record 327236 | gene-specific Insert sequence
TCTAAAGATTCCAATTTTTTAAACGAGTCCGGGGTTCTATTGTAAATGCCCGAATAGAACCCTGTTCAAG
TGGTTTGTCCACTGATGTCGTCTTTAGGGCATTTGACATCTGCAACTATAAGGCTAAGGTTGCTGGTATT
GGAAAATACTACAAGACTAATACTTGTAGGTTTGTAGAATTAGATGACCAAGGGCATCATTTAGACTCCT
ATTTTGTCGTTAAGAGGCATACTATGGAGAATTATGAACTAGAGAAGCACTGTTACGACTTGTTACGTGA
CTGTGATGCTGTAGCTCCCCATGATTTCTTCATCTTTGATGTAGACAAAGTTAAAACACCTCATATTGTA
CGTCAGCGTTTAACTGAGTACACTATGATGGATCTTGTATATGCCCTGAGGCACTTTGATCAAAATAGCG
AAGTGCTTAAGGCTATCTTAGTGAAGTATGGTTGCTGTGATGTTACCTACTTTGAAAATAAACTCTGGTT
TGATTTTGTTGAAAATCCCAGTGTTATTGGTGTTTATCATAAACTTGGAGAACGTGTACGCCAAGCTATC
TTAAACACTGTTAAATTTTGTGACCACATGGTCAAGGCTGGTTTAGTCGGTGTGCTCACACTAGACAACC
AGGACCTTAATGGCAAGTGGTATGATTTTGGTGACTTCGTAATCACTCAACCTGGTTCAGGAGTAGCTAT
AGTTGATAGCTACTATTCTTATTTGATGCCTGTGCTCTCAATGACCGATTGTCTGGCCGCTGAGACACAT
AGGGATTGTGATTTTAATAAACCACTCATTGAGTGGCCACTTACTGAGTATGATTTTACTGATTATAAGG
TACAACTCTTTGAGAAGTACTTTAAATATTGGGATCAGACGTATCACGCAAATTGCGTTAATTGTACTGA
TGACCGTTGTGTGTTACATTGTGCTAATTTCAATGTATTGTTTGCTATGACCATGCCTAAGACTTGTTTC
GGACCCATAGTCCGAAAGATCTTTGTTGATGGCGTGCCATTTGTAGTATCTTGTGGTTATCACTACAAAG
AATTAGGTTTAGTCATGAATATGGATGTTAGTCTCCATAGACATAGGCTCTCTCTTAAGGAGTTGATGAT
GTATGCCGCTGATCCAGCCATGCACATTGCCTCCTCTAACGCTTTTCTTGATTTGAGGACATCATGTTTT
AGTGTCGCTGCACTTACAACTGGTTTGACTTTTCAAACTGTGCGGCCTGGCAATTTTAACCAAGACTTCT
ATGATTTCGTGGTATCTAAAGGTTTCTTTAAGGAGGGCTCTTCAGTGACGCTCAAACATTTTTTCTTTGC
TCAAGATGGTAATGCTGCTATTACAGATTATAATTACTATTCTTATAATCTGCCTACTATGTGTGACATC
AAACAAATGTTGTTCTGCATGGAAGTTGTAAACAAGTACTTCGAAATCTATGACGGTGGTTGTCTTAATG
CTTCTGAAGTGGTTGTTAATAATTTAGACAAGAGTGCTGGCCATCCTTTTAATAAGTTTGGCAAAGCTCG
TGTCTATTATGAGAGCATGTCTTACCAGGAGCAAGATGAACTTTTTGCCATGACAAAGCGTAACGTCATT
CCTACCATGACTCAAATGAATCTAAAATATGCTATTAGTGCTAAGAATAGAGCTCGCACTGTTGCAGGCG
TGTCCATACTTAGCACAATGACTAATCGCCAGTACCATCAGAAAATGCTTAAGTCCATGGCTGCAACTCG
TGGAGCGACTTGCGTCATTGGTACTACAAAGTTCTACGGTGGCTGGGATTTCATGCTTAAAACATTGTAC
AAAGATGTTGATAATCCGCATCTTATGGGTTGGGATTACCCTAAGTGTGATAGAGCTATGCCTAATATGT
GTAGAATCTTCGCTTCACTCATATTAGCTCGTAAACATGGCACTTGTTGTACTACAAGGGACAGATTTTA
TCGCTTGGCAAATGAGTGTGCTCAGGTGCTAAGCGAATATGTTCTATGTGGTGGTGGTTACTACGTCAAA
CCTGGAGGTACCAGTAGCGGAGATGCCACCACTGCATATGCCAATAGTGTCTTTAACATTTTGCAGGCGA
CAACTGCTAATGTCAGTGCACTTATGGGTGCTAATGGCAACAAGATTGTTGACAAAGAAGTTAAAGACAT
GCAGTTTGATTTGTATGTCAATGTTTACAGGAGCACTAGCCCAGACCCCAAATTTGTTGATAAATACTAT
GCTTTTCTTAATAAGCACTTTTCTATGATGATACTGTCTGATGACGGTGTCGTTTGCTATAATAGTGATT
ATGCAGCTAAGGGTTACATTGCTGGAATACAGAATTTTAAGGAAACGCTGTATTATCAGAACAATGTCTT
TATGTCTGAAGCTAAATGCTGGGTGGAAACCGATCTGAAGAAAGGGCCACATGAATTCTGTTCACAGCAT
ACGCTTTATATTAAGGATGGCGACGATGGTTACTTCCTTCCTTATCCAGACCCTTCAAGAATTTTGTCTG
CCGGTTGCTTTGTAGATGATATCGTTAAGACTGACGGTACACTCATGGTAGAGCGGTTTGTGTCTTTGGC
TATAGATGCTTACCCTCTCACAAAGCATGAAGATATAGAATACCAGAATGTATTCTGGGTCTACTTACAG
TATATAGAAAAACTGTATAAAGACCTTACAGGACACATGCTTGACAGTTATTCTGTCATGCTATGTGGTG
ATAATTCTGCTAAGTTTTGGGAAGAGGCATTCTATAGAGATCTCTATAGTTCGCCTACCACTTTGCAG
